Addgene plasmid #212178: pLSU1/t35s[TMV]:mCherry:NosT
Purpose: This binary vector expresses mCherry with the truncated 35sCAMV promoter and Tomato Mosaic Virus UTR
Depositing lab: Wayne Curtis. Depositing organization: Pennsylvania State University.
Backbone
  Vector backbone: pLSU1
  Vector type: Plant Expression
Growth in bacteria
  Bacterial resistance: Kanamycin, 50 μg/mL
  Growth temperature: 37°C
  Growth strain: DH5alpha
  Copy number: High Copy
Gene/Insert
  Gene/Insert name: mCherry
  Species: Synthetic
  Insert size (bp): 675
  Mutation: Truncated mCherry, missing the first 9 amino acids, still functional
  Promoter: truncated 35sCaMV
  Cloning method: Restriction Enzyme; 5′ cloning site Unknown (unknown if destroyed)
Terms and licenses: Academic/Nonprofit Terms; Industry Terms: Not Available to Industry
How to cite: pLSU1/t35s[TMV]:mCherry:NosT was a gift from Wayne Curtis (Addgene plasmid # 212178 ; http://n2t.net/addgene:212178 ; RRID:Addgene_212178)
