[The description below was written by a language model from this plasmid's Addgene catalogue record and pLannotate feature annotations shown in this document.]
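Description:
pLSU1/t35s[TMV]:mCherry:NosT is a compact (about 5.9 kb) plant binary vector built on the pLSU1 backbone, for Agrobacterium-mediated delivery of an mCherry reporter into plant cells. It carries two replication systems. A high-copy ColE1/pUC-type origin supports propagation in E. coli. The pVS1 oriV, with the pVS1 RepA replication protein and StaA stability protein, allows stable maintenance in Agrobacterium. Bacterial selection is by kanamycin, through an aph(3')-Ia aminoglycoside phosphotransferase gene in the backbone.

The payload is a single expression cassette located just downstream of an octopine-type left border T-DNA repeat. Transcription is driven by a truncated CaMV 35S promoter. The automated annotation splits this promoter into a 35S enhancer fragment (matched to the 35S portion of the 35SPPDK hybrid promoter) and the minimal 35S core promoter. Next comes the Ω 5' leader, a viral translational enhancer. The feature table assigns it to tobacco mosaic virus, whereas the catalogue purpose line calls it a Tomato Mosaic Virus UTR.

The coding sequence is a synthetic mCherry lacking its first nine amino acids, which the record describes as still functional. The annotation tool labels this ORF "Blue102", a related Discosoma-derived fluorescent protein, but the catalogue entry identifies it as mCherry. A nopaline synthase (NOS) terminator supplies the polyadenylation signal.

The feature table shows no right border repeat and no plant selectable marker. Either they are absent or the tool did not detect them, and the record does not settle this. The construct appears suited to reporting red fluorescent expression in plants, for example in transient assays or when evaluating this promoter and leader combination.
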