Features (pLannotate 1.2.2; 11 found; start..end, strand, type, name):
      1..195     +  rep_origin     pVS1 oriV: origin of replication for the Pseudomonas plasmid pVS1 (Heeb et al., 2000)
    362..385     +  misc_feature   LB T-DNA repeat: left border repeat from octopine Ach5 T-DNA
    398..668     +  promoter       35SPPDK promoter (fragment): hybrid promoter consisting of the cauliflower mosaic virus 35S enhancer fused to the maize C4PPDK basal promoter (Yoo et al., 2007)
    667..713     +  promoter       minimal CaMV 35S promoter: minimal 35S promoter from cauliflower mosaic virus
    744..797     +  misc_feature   TMV Ω: translational enhancer from the tobacco mosaic virus 5'-leader sequence (Gallie et al., 1988)
    811..1491    +  CDS            Blue102: Blue102 is a fluorescent protein published in 2010, derived from Discosoma sp..
   1507..1759    +  terminator     NOS terminator: nopaline synthase terminator and poly(A) signal
   1946..2761    +  CDS            KanR: aminoglycoside phosphotransferase; aph(3')-Ia; confers resistance to kanamycin in bacteria or G418 (Geneticin®) in eukaryotes
   2847..3435    +  rep_origin     ori: high-copy-number ColE1/pMB1/pBR322/pUC origin of replication
   3677..4306    +  CDS            pVS1 StaA: stability protein from the Pseudomonas plasmid pVS1 (Heeb et al., 2000)
   4735..5808    +  CDS            pVS1 RepA: replication protein from the Pseudomonas plasmid pVS1 (Heeb et al., 2000)
>Addgene plasmid #212178 | pLSU1/t35s[TMV]:mCherry:NosT | addgene full sequence | sequence record 422856 | Addgene NGS Result
TGTGGATAGCACGTACATTGGGAACCCAAAGCCGTACATTGGGAACCGGAACCCGTACATTGGGAACCCA
AAGCCGTACATTGGGAACCGGTCACACATGTAAGTGACTGATATAAAAGAGAAAAAAGGCGATTTTTCCG
CCTAAAACTCTTTAAAACTTATTAAAACTCTTAAAACCCGCCTGGCCTGTGCATAACTGTCTGGCCAGCG
CACAGCCGAAGAGCTGCAAAAAGCGCCTACCCTTCGGTCGCTGCGCTCCCTACGCCCCGCCGCTTCGCGT
CGGCCTATCGCGGCCGCTGGCCGCTCAAAAATGGCTGGCCTACGGCCAGGCAATCTGCTAGCGCGCGGAC
AAGCTAGGATTGGCAGGATATATTCAGTTGTAAATGATATCGCATGCGGAAACCTCCTCGGATTCCATTG
CCCAGCTATCTGTCACTTTATTGAGAAGATAGTGGAAAAGGAAGGTGGCTCCTACAAATGCCATCATTGC
GATAAAGGAAAGGCCATCGTTGAAGATGCCTCTGCCGACAGTGGTCCCAAAGATGGACCCCCACCCACGA
GGAGCATCGTGGAAAAAGAAGACGTTCCAACCACGTCTTCAAAGCAAGTGGATTGATGTGATATCTCCAC
TGACGTAAGGGATGACGCACAATCCCACTATCCTTCGCAAGACCCTTCCTCTATATAAGGAAGTTCATTT
CATTTGGAGAGGACACGCTCGAGTATAAGAGCTCATTTTTACAACAATTACCAACAACAACAAACAACAA
ACAACATTACAATTACATTTACAATTATCGATACACGCGTATGGCCATCATCAAGGAGTTCATGCGGTTC
AAGGTGCACATGGAAGGCAGCGTGAACGGCCACGAGTTCGAGATCGAGGGCGAGGGCGAAGGCAGGCCCT
ACGAGGGCACCCAGACCGCCAAGCTGAAGGTGACCAAGGGCGGACCTCTGCCCTTCGCCTGGGACATCCT
GAGCCCCCAGTTCATGTACGGCAGCAAGGCCTACGTGAAGCACCCCGCCGACATCCCCGACTACCTGAAG
CTGTCCTTCCCCGAGGGATTCAAATGGGAGCGGGTGATGAACTTCGAGGACGGCGGCGTGGTGACCGTGA
CCCAGGACAGCAGCCTGCAGGACGGCGAGTTCATCTACAAGGTGAAACTGCGGGGCACCAACTTCCCCAG
CGACGGCCCCGTGATGCAGAAAAAGACCATGGGCTGGGAGGCCAGCAGCGAGCGGATGTACCCCGAGGAT
GGCGCCCTGAAGGGCGAGATCAAGCAGCGGCTGAAGCTGAAGGATGGCGGCCACTACGACGCCGAGGTGA
AAACCACCTACAAGGCCAAGAAACCCGTGCAGCTGCCTGGCGCCTACAACGTGAACATCAAGCTGGACAT
CACCAGCCACAACGAGGACTACACCATCGTGGAGCAGTACGAGCGGGCCGAGGGCAGACACAGCACCGGC
GGCATGGACGAGCTGTACAAGTAGGTATACCTGCAGGATCGTTCAAACATTTGGCAATAAAGTTTCTTAA
GATTGAATCCTGTTGCCGGTCTTGCGATGATTATCATATAATTTCTGTTGAATTACGTTAAGCATGTAAT
AATTAACATGTAATGCATGACGTTATTTATGAGATGGGTTTTTATGATTAGAGTCCCGCAATTATACATT
TAATACGCGATAGAAAACAAAATATAGCGCGCAAACTAGGATAAATTATCGCGCGCGGTGTCATCTATGT
TACTAGATCGGGGAGCTCTGGCAGGATATATGCGGTTGTAATTCATTTTTATTGTCTAAATTTCTGTATT
TGTTTGTTTGCAATTAGATCCACGTTGTGTCTCAAAATCTCTGATGTTACATTGCACAAGATAAAAATAT
ATCATCATGAACAATAAAACTGTCTGCTTACATAAACAGTAATACAAGGGGTGTTATGAGCCATATTCAA
CGGGAAACGTCTTGTTCGAGGCCGCGATTAAATTCCAACATGGATGCTGATTTATATGGGTATAAATGGG
CTCGCGATAATGTCGGGCAATCAGGTGCGACAATCTACCGATTGTATGGGAAGCCCGATGCGCCAGAGTT
GTTTCTGAAACATGGCAAAGGTAGCGTTGCCAATGATGTTACAGATGAGATGGTCAGACTAAACTGGCTG
ACGGAATTTATGCCTCTTCCGACCATCAAGCATTTTATCCGTACTCCTGATGATGCATGGTTACTCACCA
CTGCGATCCCAGGGAAAACAGCATTCCAGGTATTAGAAGAATATCCTGATTCAGGTGAAAATATTGTTGA
TGCGCTGGCAGTGTTCCTGCGCCGGTTGCATTCGATTCCTGTTTGTAATTGTCCTTTTAACAGCGATCGC
GTATTTCGTCTCGCTCAGGCGCAATCACGAATGAATAACGGTTTGGTTGATGCGAGTGATTTTGATGACG
AGCGTAATGGCTGGCCTGTTGAACAAGTCTGGAAAGAAATGCATAAACTTTTGCCATTCTCACCGGATTC
AGTCGTCACTCATGGTGATTTCTCACTTGATAACCTTATTTTTGACGAGGGGAAATTAATAGGTTGTATT
GATGTTGGACGAGTCGGAATCGCAGACCGATACCAGGATCTTGCCATCCTATGGAACTGCCTCGGTGAGT
TTTCTCCTTCATTACAGAAACGGCTTTTTCAAAAATATGGTATTGATAATCCTGATATGAATAAATTGCA
GTTTCATTTGATGCTCGATGAGTTTTTCTAATCAGAATTGGTTAATTGGTTGTAACACTGGCAGAGCATT
ACGCTGACTTGACGGGACGGCGGCTTTGTTGAATCAATTGATCTTCTTGAAATCCTTTTTTTCTGCGCGT
AATCTGCTGCTTGCAAACAAAAAAACCACCGCTACCAGCGGTGGTTTGTTTGCCGGATCAAGAGCTACCA
ACTCTTTTTCCGAAGGTAACTGGCTTCAGCAGAGCGCAGATACCAAATACTGTTCTTCTAGTGTAGCCGT
AGTTAGGCCACCACTTCAAGAACTCTGTAGCACCGCCTACATACCTCGCTCTGCTAATCCTGTTACCAGT
GGCTGCTGCCAGTGGCGATAAGTCGTGTCTTACCGGGTTGGACTCAAGACGATAGTTACCGGATAAGGCG
CAGCGGTCGGGCTGAACGGGGGGTTCGTGCACACAGCCCAGCTTGGAGCGAACGACCTACACCGAACTGA
GATACCTACAGCGTGAGCTATGAGAAAGCGCCACGCTTCCCGAAGGGAGAAAGGCGGACAGGTATCCGGT
AAGCGGCAGGGTCGGAACAGGAGAGCGCACGAGGGAGCTTCCAGGGGGAAACGCCTGGTATCTTTATAGT
CCTGTCGGGTTTCGCCACCTCTGACTTGAGCGTCGATTTTTGTGATGCTCGTCAGGGGGGCGGAGCCTAT
GGAAAAACGCCAGCAACGCGGCCTTTTTACGGTTCCTGGCCTTTTGCTGGCCTTTTGCTCACATGTTCTT
TCCTGCGTTATCCCCTGATTCTGTGGATAACCGTATTACCGCCTTTGAGTGATCTCTGAAGAAACCGAGC
GCCGCCGTCTAAAAAGGTGATGTGTATTTGAGTAAAACAGCTTGCGTCATGCGGTCGCTGCGTATATGAT
GCGATGAGTAAATAAACAAATACGCAAGGGGAACGCATGAAGGTTATCGCTGTACTTAACCAGAAAGGCG
GGTCAGGCAAGACGACCATCGCAACCCATCTAGCCCGCGCCCTGCAACTCGCCGGGGCCGATGTTCTGTT
AGTCGATTCCGATCCCCAGGGCAGTGCCCGCGATTGGGCGGCCGTGCGGGAAGATCAACCGCTAACCGTT
GTCGGCATCGACCGCCCGACGATTGACCGCGACGTGAAGGCCATCGGCCGGCGCGACTTCGTAGTGATCG
ACGGAGCGCCCCAGGCGGCGGACTTGGCTGTGTCCGCGATCAAGGCAGCCGACTTCGTGCTGATTCCGGT
GCAGCCAAGCCCTTACGACATATGGGCCACCGCCGACCTGGTGGAGCTGGTTAAGCAGCGCATTGAGGTC
ACGGATGGAAGGCTACAAGCGGCCTTTGTCGTGTCGCGGGCGATCAAAGGCACGCGCATCGGCGGTGAGG
TTGCCGAGGCGCTGGCCGGGTACGAGCTGCCCATTCTTGAGTCCCGTATCACGCAGCGCGTGAGCTACCC
AGGCACTGCCGCCGCCGGCACAACCGTTCTTGAATCAGAACCCGAGGGCGACGCTGCCCGCGAGGTCCAG
GCGCTGGCCGCTGAAATTAAATCAAAACTCATTTGAGTTAATGAGGTAAAGAGAAAATGAGCAAAAGCAC
AAACACGCTAAGTGCCGGCCGTCCGAGCGCACGCAGCAGCAAGGCTGCAACGTTGGCCAGCCTGGCAGAC
ACGCCAGCCATGAAGCGGGTCAACTTTCAGTTGCCGGCGGAGGATCACACCAAGCTGAAGATGTACGCGG
TACGCCAAGGCAAGACCATTACCGAGCTGCTATCTGAATACATCGCGCAGCTACCAGAGTAAATGAGCAA
ATGAATAAATGAGTAGATGAATTTTAGCGGCTAAAGGAGGCGGCATGGAAAATCAAGAACAACCAGGCAC
CGACGCCGTGGAATGCCCCATGTGTGGAGGAACGGGCGGTTGGCCAGGCGTAAGCGGCTGGGTTGTCTGC
CGGCCCTGCAATGGCACTGGAACCCCCAAGCCCGAGGAATCGGCGTGAGCGGTCGCAAACCATCCGGCCC
GGTACAAATCGGCGCGGCGCTGGGTGATGACCTGGTGGAGAAGTTGAAGGCCGCGCAGGCCGCCCAGCGG
CAACGCATCGAGGCAGAAGCACGCCCCGGTGAATCGTGGCAAGCGGCCGCTGATCGAATCCGCAAAGAAT
CCCGGCAACCGCCGGCAGCCGGTGCGCCGTCGATTAGGAAGCCGCCCAAGGGCGACGAGCAACCAGATTT
TTTCGTTCCGATGCTCTATGACGTGGGCACCCGCGATAGTCGCAGCATCATGGACGTGGCCGTTTTCCGT
CTGTCGAAGCGTGACCGACGAGCTGGCGAGGTGATCCGCTACGAGCTTCCAGACGGGCACGTAGAGGTTT
CCGCAGGGCCGGCCGGCATGGCCAGTGTGTGGGATTACGACCTGGTACTGATGGCGGTTTCCCATCTAAC
CGAATCCATGAACCGATACCGGGAAGGGAAGGGAGACAAGCCCGGCCGCGTGTTCCGTCCACACGTTGCG
GACGTACTCAAGTTCTGCCGGCGAGCCGATGGCGGAAAGCAGAAAGACGACCTGGTAGAAACCTGCATTC
GGTTAAACACCACGCACGTTGCCATGCAGCGTACGAAGAAGGCCAAGAACGGCCGCCTGGTGACGGTATC
CGAGGGTGAAGCCTTGATTAGCCGCTACAAGATCGTAAAGAGCGAAACCGGGCGGCCGGAGTACATCGAG
ATCGAGCTAGTTGATTGGATGTACCGCGAGATCACAGAAGGCAAGAACCCGGACGTGCTGACGGTTCACC
CCGATTACTTTTTGATCGATCCCGGCATCGGCCGTTTTCTCTACCGCCTGGCACGCCGCGCCGCAGGCAA
GGCAGAAGCCAGATGGTTGTTCAAGACGATCTACGAACGCAGTGGCAGCGCCGGAGAGTTCAAGAAGTTC
TGTTTCACCGTGCGCAAGCTGATCGGGTCAAATGACCTGCCGGAGTACGATTTGAAGGAGGAGGCGGGGC
AGGCTGGCCCGATCCTAGTCATGCGCTACCGCAACCTGATCGAGGGCGAAGCATCCGCCGGTTCCTAATG
TACGGAGCAGATGCTAGGGCAAATTGCCCTAGCAGGGGAAAAAGGTCGAAAAGATCTCTTTCC
